Addgene plasmid #45506: pCELF PAI-RBP v1
Depositing lab: Thomas Gelehrter. Depositing organization: University of Michigan. Publication: Identification and cDNA cloning of a novel RNA-binding protein that interacts with the cyclic nucleotide-responsive sequence in the Type-1 plasminogen activator inhibitor mRNA. Heaton JH, Dlakic WM, Dlakic M, Gelehrter TD. J Biol Chem. 2001 Feb 2;276(5):3341-7. Epub 2000 Sep 22. 10.1074/jbc.M006538200 PubMed 11001948.
Backbone
  Vector backbone: pCEFL
  Backbone size w/o insert (bp): 6000
  Total vector size (bp): 7200
  Vector type: Mammalian Expression
  Selectable markers: Neomycin (select with G418)
Growth in bacteria
  Bacterial resistance: Ampicillin, 100 μg/mL
  Growth temperature: 37°C
  Growth strain: DH5alpha
  Copy number: Unknown
Gene/Insert
  Gene/Insert name: PAI-RBP v1 (alt names: plasminogen activator inhibitor type 1 RNA binding protein variant 1; DKFZp564M2423)
  Species: H. sapiens (human), R. norvegicus (rat)
  Insert size (bp): 1200
  GenBank ID: AL080119
  Entrez Gene: SERBP1 (a.k.a. CGI-55, CHD3IP, HABP4L, Hero45, PAI-RBP1, PAIRBP1)
  Tag / fusion protein: GST tag (N terminal on insert)
  Cloning method: Restriction Enzyme; 5′ cloning site unknown (unknown if destroyed); 3′ cloning site unknown (unknown if destroyed)
  Sequencing primers: 5′ TTCTTCCATTTCAGGTGTCG information from Addgene; 3′ SP6 information from Addgene
Resource information
  A portion of this plasmid was derived from a plasmid made by: Resource Center and Primary Database of the German Human Genome Project
Terms and licenses: Academic/Nonprofit Terms; Industry Terms: Not Available to Industry
Depositor comments: Our lab isolated the protein based on it's ability to bind to a region of the PAI-1 (plasminogen activator inhibitor type 1) 3'UTR that we had determined to be involved in the cAMP regulation of mRNA stability. A search of the database revealed that the cDNA for the protein had been cloned by the German Genome Project and dubbed hypothetical protein. They kindly provided us with the clone, which we subcloned into pET-15b for expression of the protein and then into CMV-Flag for mammalian expression. Subsequently, we discovered isoforms of the protein with or without 6 and/or 15 amino acid insertions. Variant 1 lacks both the 6 and 15 amino acid insertion. Additional reference: Heaton, JH et al 2003 Thromb Haemost 89; 959-966.
How to cite: pCELF PAI-RBP v1 was a gift from Thomas Gelehrter (Addgene plasmid # 45506 ; http://n2t.net/addgene:45506 ; RRID:Addgene_45506)
