[The description below was written by a language model from this plasmid's Addgene catalogue record.]
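Description:
pCELF PAI-RBP v1 is a mammalian expression plasmid built on the pCEFL backbone (about 6 kb), carrying a roughly 1.2 kb cDNA insert for a total of about 7.2 kb. It is propagated in E. coli under ampicillin selection, and it carries a neomycin resistance marker so that transfected mammalian cells can be selected with G418. The record does not state the promoter driving the insert, the origin of replication or the copy number, and the restriction sites used for cloning are listed as unknown. No feature table accompanies the entry, so the arrangement of elements cannot be described beyond the catalogue fields.

The insert encodes variant 1 of the plasminogen activator inhibitor type 1 RNA-binding protein (PAI-RBP1, gene symbol SERBP1), fused to an N-terminal GST tag. The species field lists both human and rat. The cDNA itself traces to a clone from the German Human Genome Project, where it had been annotated as a hypothetical protein. According to the depositor's comments, the protein was isolated for its ability to bind a region of the PAI-1 mRNA 3′ untranslated region implicated in cyclic AMP regulation of message stability. Isoforms that differ by the presence or absence of 6 and 15 amino acid insertions were later identified, and variant 1 lacks both.

The GST fusion would allow detection or glutathione-based pull-down of the protein expressed in mammalian cells. This suits studies of its RNA-binding activity, its interaction partners, or functional differences among isoforms, although the record does not spell out a specific intended application.
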