>Addgene plasmid #45506 | pCELF PAI-RBP v1 | addgene partial sequence | sequence record 65499 | pGEX5
GCGTGGATCCATGCCTGGGCACTTACAGGAAGGCTTCGGCTGCGTGGTCACCAACCGATTCGACCAGTTA
TTTGACGACGAATCGGACCCCTTCGAGGTGCTGAAGGCAGCAGAGAACAAGAAAAAAGAAGCCGGCGGGG
GCGGCGTTGGGGGCCCTGGGGCCAAGAGCGCAGCTCAGGCCGCGGCCCAGACCAACTCCAACGCGGCAGG
CAAACAGCTGCGCAAGGAGTCCCAGAAAGACCGCAAGAACCCGCTGCCCCCCAGCGTTGGCGTGGTTGAC
AAGAAAGAGGAGACGCAGCCGCCCGTGGCGCTTAAGAAAGAAGGAATAAGACGAGTTGGAAGAAGACCTG
ATCAACAACTTCAGGGTGAAGGGAAAATAATTGATAGAAGACCAGAAAGGCGACCACCTCGTGAACGAAG
ATTCGAAAAGCCACTTGAAGAAAAGGGTGAAGGAGGCGAATTTTCAGTTGATAGACCGATTATTGACCGA
CCTATTCGAGGTCGTGGTGGTCTTGGAAGAGGTCGAGGGGGCCGTGGACGTGGAATGGGCCGAGGAGATG
GATTTGATTCTCGTGGCAAACGTGAATTTGATAGGCATAGTGGAAGTGATAGATCTGGCCTGAAGCACGA
GGACAAACGTGGAGGTAGCGGATCTCACAACTGGGGAACTGTCAAAGACGAATTAACTGACTTGGATCAA
TCAAATGTGACTGAGGAAACACCTGAAGGTGAAGAACATCATCCAGTGGCAGACACTGAAAATAAGGAGA
ATGAAGTTGA
