>Addgene plasmid #45506 | pCELF PAI-RBP v1 | addgene partial sequence | sequence record 65503 | EF1a_f
ATTGGCGAAGCTTCGCCAATTCTCTAGAGATCCCTCGACCTCGAGATCCATTGTGCTGGATCTACAATGG
CCCCTATACTAGGTTATTGGAAAATTAAGGGCCTTGTGCAACCCACTCGACTTCTTTTGGAATATCTTGA
AGAAAAATATGAAGAGCATTTGTATGAGCGCGATGAAGGTGATAAATGGCGAAACAAAAAGTTTGAATTG
GGTTTGGAGTTTCCCAATCTTCCTTATTATATTGATGGTGATGTTAAATTAACACAGTCTATGGCCATCA
TACGTTATATAGCTGACAAGCACAACATGTTGGGTGGTTGTCCAAAAGAGCGTGCAGAGATTTCAATGCT
TGAAGGAGCGGTTTTGGATATTAGATACGGTGTTTCGAGAATTGCATATAGTAAAGACTTTGAAACTCTC
AAAGTTGATTTTCTTAGCAAGCTACCTGAAATGCTGAAAATGTTCGAAGATCGTTTATGTCATAAAACAT
ATTTAAATGGTGATCATGTAACCCATCCTGACTTCATGTTGTATGACGCTCTTGATGTTGTTTTATACAT
GGACCCAATGTGCCTGGATGCGTTCCCAAAATTAGTTTGTTTTAAAAAACGTATTGAAGCTATCCCACAA
ATTGATAAGTACTTGAAATCCAGCAAGTATATAGCATGGCCTTTGCAGGGCTGGCAAGCCACGTTTGGTG
GTGGCGACCATCCTCCAAAATCGGATCTGGTTCCGCGTGGATCCATGCCTGGGCACTTACAGGAAGGCTT
CGGCTGCGTGGTCACCAACCGATTCGACCAGTTATTTGACGACGAATCGGACCCCTTCGAGGTGCTGAAG
GCAGCAGAGA
